>Addgene plasmid #60319 | pGL4.23 C5_12 | addgene partial sequence | sequence record 98022 | RVprimer3 5'-CTAGCAAAATAGGCTGTCCC-3'
TTTCTCTGGCCTAACTGGCCGGTACCTGAGCTCCCGTCGACGAATTCTGCAGATATCACAAGTTTGTACA
AAAAAGCAGGCTCCGCGGCCGCCCCCTTCACCAGCCCTTGGTCAAGAATAGTTATAATTATCAGTTCAAA
TTATATAAAAATTATTGCTCCTGGAATTCTTTTTCATTTTTTTTGTTATTGCTGTTTAGTAAAGTCTATT
TCTTCATAAATACTAAGAAAATCCAGGCCTTGGTCAGATAGTGGAATTTTAGTGGAATTCAGATTAGTGC
AGTTTAATCATAAGAACCATTTACATTTTCCCATTTGTGTTAAGTTCTAGCTATTTGCCCTGCATATAGA
GAATATAGAGTAGATAGCTTTCAATATCATCTTATGTGTAATTTAGTGACTTTGAGACTAGATGTGCCTG
TCTGGAACAACTGTCTCATTAATCATTAGGATTCTTGGATTATTTTCTTGACCTGGTATAGTCATTGTCA
GAAAAATTTTGGCAGTTGTTTAGTGCCATCTAGTGGGCACTTTCTTGTGAAAAACAAAAAACTCTTATTT
AACAGAAAGGATTGTTGCATTTTATTATTTATAAAATCATGGTATGCAATATTAATTTCAGATTTTATAA
ATTAGGATATAATAGAGCTATCAAATG
