>Addgene plasmid #60319 | pGL4.23 C5_12 | addgene partial sequence | sequence record 98084 | ColEterm 5'-agctgataccgctcgccgcagccgaacg-3'
AGTTGCATGATAAAGAAGACAGTCATAAGTGCGGCGACGATAGTCATGCCCCGCGCCCACCGGAAGGAGC
TGACTGGGTTGAAGGCTCTCAAGGGCATCGGTCGACGGATCCTTATCGATTTTACCACATTTGTAGAGGT
TTTACTTGCTTTAAAAAACCTCCCACACCTCCCCCTGAACCTGAAACATAAAATGAATGCAATTGTTGTT
GTTAACTTGTTTATTGCAGCTTATAATGGTTACAAATAAAGCAATAGCATCACAAATTTCACAAATAAAG
CATTTTTTTCACTGCATTCTAGTTGTGGTTTGTCCAAACTCATCAATGTATCTTATCATGTCTGCTCGAA
GCGGCCGGCCGCCCCGACTCTAGAATTATTACACGGCGATCTTGCCGCCCTTCTTGGCCTTAATGAGAAT
CTCGCGGATCTTGCGGGCGTCCAACTTGCCGGTCAGTCCTTTAGGCACCTCGTCCACGAACACAACACCA
CCGCGCAGCTTCTTGGCGGTTGTAACCTGGCTGGCCACATAGTCCAC
