[The description below was written by a language model from this plasmid's Addgene catalogue record.]
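Description:
pGL4.23 C5_12 is a mammalian luciferase reporter plasmid built on pGL4.23-GW, a Gateway-adapted version of the pGL4.23 minimal-promoter reporter backbone (recorded as 4283 bp without insert). It is propagated in E. coli under ampicillin selection. The record does not provide a feature table, so the origin of replication and other backbone elements are not itemised, and the copy number is listed as unknown.

The insert is a human genomic fragment from chromosome 18 (roughly 640 bp according to the hg18 coordinates given by the depositor), whose nearest transcription start site is C18orf26. It was PCR-amplified and introduced by Gateway recombination so that it sits in the same reporter unit as the minimal promoter and the luc2 firefly luciferase gene. In this kind of design, the minimal promoter alone supports only low basal transcription, so luciferase output reports whether the cloned fragment has enhancer activity in the transfected cells. The catalogue lists luciferase as a "C-terminal tag on the backbone", but the insert is a non-coding regulatory test sequence rather than a protein fusion partner, so luc2 serves here as a transcriptional reporter.

This fragment was chosen because it is not active in human pancreatic islets. The plasmid is therefore intended as a negative control in enhancer reporter assays in islets, giving a baseline against which candidate islet enhancer sequences cloned into the same backbone can be compared. It comes from a study of pancreatic islet enhancer clusters and type 2 diabetes risk-associated variants.
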