Addgene plasmid #60319: pGL4.23 C5_12
Purpose: This plasmid contains a genomic fragment that is not active in human pancreatic islets, a minimal promoter and a luc2 gene. Can be used as negative control in reporter assays performed in human pancreatic islets.
Depositing lab: Jorge Ferrer. Depositing organization: Imperial College London. Publication: Pancreatic islet enhancer clusters enriched in type 2 diabetes risk-associated variants. Pasquali L, Gaulton KJ, Rodriguez-Segui SA, Mularoni L, Miguel-Escalada I, Akerman I, Tena JJ, Moran I, Gomez-Marin C, van de Bunt M, Ponsa-Cobas J, Castro N, Nammo T, Cebola I, Garcia-Hurtado J, Maestro MA, Pattou F, Piemonti L, Berney T, Gloyn AL, Ravassard P, Gomez-Skarmeta JL, Muller F, McCarthy MI, Ferrer J. Nat Genet. 2014 Feb;46(2):136-43. doi: 10.1038/ng.2870. Epub 2014 Jan 12. PubMed 24413736.
Backbone
  Vector backbone: pGL4.23-GW
  Backbone manufacturer: Ferrer Lab
  Backbone size w/o insert (bp): 4283
  Vector type: Mammalian Expression, Luciferase
Growth in bacteria
  Bacterial resistance: Ampicillin, 100 μg/mL
  Growth temperature: 37°C
  Growth strain: DH5alpha
  Copy number: Unknown
Gene/Insert
  Gene/Insert name: Non active element (nearest TSS C18orf26) (alt name: C18orf26)
  Species: H. sapiens (human)
  Tag / fusion protein: Luciferase (C terminal on backbone)
  Cloning method: Gateway Cloning
  Sequencing primers: 5′ RVprimer3 (Promega): CTAGCAAAATAGGCTGTCCC
Terms and licenses: Academic/Nonprofit Terms; Industry Terms: Not Available to Industry
Depositor comments: chromosome : chr18; start: 50489292 end: 50489931 (genomic position corresponds to the version of the human genome hg18) Fw primer used for cloning: CACCAGCCCTTGGTCAAGAATAGT Rv primer used for cloning: TGTAAGCGGTTTGGGCAATCTT
How to cite: pGL4.23 C5_12 was a gift from Jorge Ferrer (Addgene plasmid # 60319 ; http://n2t.net/addgene:60319 ; RRID:Addgene_60319)
